Addgene plasmid #131591: pBW002
Purpose: Vector with aTc inducible M. laminosus Fd1 without BbsI restriction sites in the vector backbone
Depositing lab: Jonathan Silberg. Depositing organization: Rice University. Publication: Combinatorial design of chemical-dependent protein switches for controlling intracellular electron transfer. Wu B, Atkinson JT, Kahanda D, Bennett GN, Silberg JJ. bioRxiv May 23, 2019 10.1101/645978v1.
Backbone
  Vector backbone: ColE1
  Backbone size w/o insert (bp): 2909
  Total vector size (bp): 3209
  Vector type: Synthetic Biology
Growth in bacteria
  Bacterial resistance: Chloramphenicol, 25 μg/mL
  Growth temperature: 37°C
  Growth strain: DH5alpha
  Copy number: High Copy
Gene/Insert
  Gene/Insert name: Mastigocladus laminosus ferredoxin
  Species: Synthetic
  Insert size (bp): 300
Terms and licenses: Academic/Nonprofit Terms; Industry Terms: Not Available to Industry
Depositor comments: Please visit https://www.biorxiv.org/content/10.1101/645978v1 for BioRxiv preprint
How to cite: pBW002 was a gift from Jonathan Silberg (Addgene plasmid # 131591 ; http://n2t.net/addgene:131591 ; RRID:Addgene_131591)
