[The description below was written by a language model from this plasmid's Addgene catalogue record and pLannotate feature annotations shown in this document.]
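Description:
pBW002 is a small (about 3.2 kb) bacterial synthetic-biology plasmid for anhydrotetracycline (aTc)-inducible expression of the ferredoxin Fd1 from the thermophilic cyanobacterium Mastigocladus laminosus. It replicates in E. coli from a high-copy ColE1/pMB1-type origin. Selection is with chloramphenicol, through a cat gene driven by its native promoter and followed by the lambda t0 terminator.

The roughly 300 bp ferredoxin coding sequence (annotated as petF, listed as synthetic) sits downstream of the PLtetO-1 promoter, a phage lambda PL derivative carrying tet operator sites. It is followed by tandem rrnB T1 and T7Te terminators that insulate it from the rest of the plasmid. A second cassette on the same strand encodes the TetR repressor, preceded by a sequence annotated as a fragment of the constitutive J23119 promoter and ended by another rrnB T1 terminator. TetR made from the plasmid binds the operators and keeps ferredoxin transcription off until aTc relieves repression, so the regulation is self-contained and does not depend on a TetR-expressing host. A short remnant of a pUC-type multiple cloning site lies between the two cassettes.

According to the record, BbsI restriction sites have been removed from the backbone. This would suit Type IIS (Golden Gate-style) manipulation of the ferredoxin gene, although the record does not describe a specific cloning scheme. The associated work concerns the combinatorial design of chemical-dependent protein switches that control intracellular electron transfer, which suggests the plasmid served as a parental vector for engineering ferredoxin variants. No epitope or purification tags are annotated on the ferredoxin.
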