Features (pLannotate 1.2.2; 12 found; start..end, strand, type, name):
    103..176     +  promoter       PLtetO-1 promoter: modified phage lambda PL promoter with tet operator sites (Lutz and Bujard, 1997)
    208..504     +  CDS            petF: FER_MASLA - Experimental evidence at protein level: Swiss-Prot protein existence level 1. Ferredoxins are iron-sulfur proteins that transfer electrons in a wide variety of metabolic reactions. From Mastigocladus laminosus (Fischerella sp.).
    537..608     +  terminator     rrnB T1 terminator: transcription terminator T1 from the E. coli rrnB gene
    624..651     +  terminator     T7Te terminator: phage T7 early transcription terminator
    658..702     +  misc_feature   MCS (fragment): pUC18/19 multiple cloning site
    709..737     +  promoter       J23119 promoter (fragment): bacterial promoter (Registry of Standard Biological Parts BBa J23119)
    772..1398    +  CDS            TetR: tetracycline repressor TetR; tetR; TetR binds to the tetracycline operator tetO to inhibit transcription. This inhibition can be relieved by adding tetracycline or doxycycline.
   1404..1490    +  terminator     rrnB T1 terminator: Escherichia coli rrnB; transcription terminator T1 from the E. coli rrnB gene
   1655..2243    -  rep_origin     ori: high-copy-number ColE1/pMB1/pBR322/pUC origin of replication
   2331..2425    -  terminator     lambda t0 terminator: transcription terminator from phage lambda
   2449..3105    -  CDS            cat: CAT_ECOLX - Experimental evidence at protein level: Swiss-Prot protein existence level 1. This enzyme is an effector of chloramphenicol resistance in bacteria. From Escherichia coli. This protein is used as a marker in many commonly used cloning vectors, such as pACYC184.
   3106..3204    -  promoter       cat promoter: promoter of the E. coli cat gene encoding chloramphenicol acetyltransferase
>Addgene plasmid #131591 | pBW002 | addgene full sequence | sequence record 258983 | Addgene NGS Result
GTCTCATTTTCGCCAGATATCGACGTCTAAGAAACCATTATTATCATGACATTAACCTATAAAAATAGGC
GTATCACGAGGCCCTTTCGTCTTGACCTCGAGTCCCTATCAGTGATAGAGATTGACATCCCTATCAGTGA
TAGAGATACTGAGCACATCAGCAGGACGCACTGACCTAAAAATCCGATCCCTCTTTAGTTCTCAATCATG
GCAACCTATAAAGTTACACTTATTAACGAAGCTGAAGGTCTAAACAAAACAATTGAAGTTCCAGATGATC
AGTACATTTTAGATGCGGCTGAAGAAGCTGGTATAGACTTACCGTATTCTTGTCGTGCTGGTGCTTGCTC
TACCTGTGCTGGTAAACTCATATCCGGTACTGTCGATCAAAGCGATCAGTCATTTTTAGACGACGATCAA
ATTGAAGCTGGATACGTTCTCACCTGCGTTGCTTACCCAACTTCCGATTGCGTCATCGAAACACACAAAG
AAGAAGAGCTTTACTAAGAATTCTGATAATAATCTAGACCAGGCATCAAATAAAACGAAAGGCTCAGTCG
AAAGACTGGGCCTTTCGTTTTATCTGTTGTTTGTCGGTGAACGCTCTCTACTAGAGTCACACTGGCTCAC
CTTCGGGTGGGCCTTTCTGCGTTTATAGGTACCCGTGGATCCTCTAGAGTCGACCTGCAGGCATGCAAGC
TTTTTACGGCTAGCTCAGTCCTAGGTATAGTGCTAGCCCAGCCAGAGAAACACTCTTTAACAGGGGGTAG
TATGATGTCTCGTTTAGATAAAAGTAAAGTGATTAACAGCGCATTAGAGCTGCTTAATGAGGTCGGAATC
GAAGGTTTAACAACCCGTAAACTCGCCCAGAAGCTAGGTGTAGAGCAGCCTACATTGTATTGGCATGTAA
AAAATAAGCGGGCTTTGCTCGACGCCTTAGCCATTGAGATGTTAGATAGGCACCATACTCACTTTTGCCC
TTTAGAAGGGGAAAGCTGGCAAGATTTTTTACGTAATAACGCTAAAAGTTTTAGATGTGCTTTACTAAGT
CATCGCGATGGAGCAAAAGTACATTTAGGTACACGGCCTACAGAAAAACAGTATGAAACTCTCGAAAATC
AATTAGCCTTTTTATGCCAACAAGGTTTTTCACTAGAGAATGCATTATATGCACTCAGCGCAGTGGGGCA
TTTTACTTTAGGTTGCGTATTGGAAGATCAAGAGCATCAAGTCGCTAAAGAAGAAAGGGAAACACCTACT
ACTGATAGTATGCCGCCATTATTACGACAAGCTATCGAATTATTTGATCACCAAGGTGCAGAGCCAGCCT
TCTTATTCGGCCTTGAATTGATCATATGCGGATTAGAAAAACAACTTAAATGTGAAAGTGGGTCTTAAGG
CATCAAATAAAACGAAAGGCTCAGTCGAAAGACTGGGCCTTTCGTTTTATCTGTTGTTTGTCGGTGAACG
CTCTCCTGAGTAGGACAAATCCGCCGCCCTAGACCTAGGGCGTTCGGCTGCGGCGAGCGGTATCAGCTCA
CTCAAAGGCGGTAATACGGTTATCCACAGAATCAGGGGATAACGCATGCAAGAACATGTGAGCAAAAGGC
CAGCAAAAGGCCAGGAACCGTAAAAAGGCCGCGTTGCTGGCGTTTTTCCATAGGCTCCGCCCCCCTGACG
AGCATCACAAAAATCGACGCTCAAGTCAGAGGTGGCGAAACCCGACAGGACTATAAAGATACCAGGCGTT
TCCCCCTGGAAGCTCCCTCGTGCGCTCTCCTGTTCCGACCCTGCCGCTTACCGGATACCTGTCCGCCTTT
CTCCCTTCGGGAAGCGTGGCGCTTTCTCATAGCTCACGCTGTAGGTATCTCAGTTCGGTGTAGGTCGTTC
GCTCCAAGCTGGGCTGTGTGCACGAACCCCCCGTTCAGCCCGACCGCTGCGCCTTATCCGGTAACTATCG
TCTTGAGTCCAACCCGGTAAGACACGACTTATCGCCACTGGCAGCAGCCACTGGTAACAGGATTAGCAGA
GCGAGGTATGTAGGCGGTGCTACAGAGTTCTTGAAGTGGTGGCCTAACTACGGCTACACTAGAAGGACAG
TATTTGGTATCTGCGCTCTGCTGAAGCCAGTTACCTTCGGAAAAAGAGTTGGTAGCTCTTGATCCGGCAA
ACAAACCACCGCTGGTAGCGGTGGTTTTTTTGTTTGCAAGCAGCAGATTACGCGCAGAAAAAAAGGATCT
CAAGAAGATCCTTTGATCTTTTCTACGGGGTCTGACGCTCAGTGGAACGAAAACTCACGTTAAGGGATTT
TGGTCATGACTAGTGCTTGGATTCTCACCAATAAAAAACGCCCGGCGGCAACCGAGCGTTCTGAACAAAT
CCAGATGGAGTTCTGAGGTCATTACTGGATCTATCAACAGGAGTCCAAGCGAGCTCGATATCAAATTACG
CCCCGCCCTGCCACTCATCGCAGTACTGTTGTAATTCATTAAGCATTCTGCCGACATGGAAGCCATCACA
AACGGCATGATGAACCTGAATCGCCAGCGGCATCAGCACCTTGTCGCCTTGCGTATAATATTTGCCCATG
GTGAAAACGGGGGCGAAGAAGTTGTCCATATTGGCCACGTTTAAATCAAAACTGGTGAAACTCACCCAGG
GATTGGCTGAGACGAAAAACATATTCTCAATAAACCCTTTAGGGAAATAGGCCAGGTTTTCACCATAACA
CGCCACATCTTGCGAATATATGTGTAGAAACTGCCGGAAATCGTCGTGGTATTCACTCCAGAGCGATGAA
AACGTTTCAGTTTGCTCATGGAAAACGGTGTAACAAGGGTGAACACTATCCCATATCACCAGCTCACCGT
CTTTCATTGCCATACGAAATTCCGGATGAGCATTCATCAGGCGGGCAAGAATGTGAATAAAGGCCGGATA
AAACTTGTGCTTATTTTTCTTTACGGTCTTTAAAAAGGCCGTAATATCCAGCTGAACGGTCTGGTTATAG
GTACATTGAGCAACTGACTGAAATGCCTCAAAATGTTCTTTACGATGCCATTGGGATATATCAACGGTGG
TATATCCAGTGATTTTTTTCTCCATTTTAGCTTCCTTAGCTCCTGAAAATCTCGATAACTCAAAAAATAC
GACCGGTAGTGATCTTATTTCATTATGGTGAAAGTTGGAACCTCTTACGGGCCGGCCAAC
